Addgene plasmid #173718: pcDNA3.1_3xFlagEzh2 RNA binding mutant
Purpose: RNA-binding mutant EZH2 expression plasmid with 3XFLAG tag
Depositing lab: Thomas Cech. Depositing organization: University of Colorado, Boulder. Publication: RNA is essential for PRC2 chromatin occupancy and function in human pluripotent stem cells. Long Y, Hwang T, Gooding AR, Goodrich KJ, Rinn JL, Cech TR. Nat Genet. 2020 Sep;52(9):931-938. doi: 10.1038/s41588-020-0662-x. Epub 2020 Jul 6. PubMed 32632336.
Backbone
  Vector backbone: pcDNA3.1
  Vector type: Mammalian Expression
Growth in bacteria
  Bacterial resistance: Ampicillin, 100 μg/mL
  Growth temperature: 37°C
  Growth strain: DH5alpha
  Copy number: High Copy
Gene/Insert
  Gene/Insert name: EZH2 RNA-binding mutant
  Species: H. sapiens (human)
  Tag / fusion protein: 3XFLAG (N terminal on insert)
Terms and licenses: Academic/Nonprofit Terms; Industry Terms: Not Available to Industry
How to cite: pcDNA3.1_3xFlagEzh2 RNA binding mutant was a gift from Thomas Cech (Addgene plasmid # 173718 ; http://n2t.net/addgene:173718 ; RRID:Addgene_173718)
