[The description below was written by a language model from this plasmid's Addgene catalogue record and pLannotate feature annotations shown in this document.]
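Description:
pcDNA3.1_3xFlagEzh2 RNA binding mutant is a mammalian expression plasmid built on the pcDNA3.1 backbone, about 7.7 kb according to the full sequence record. It is maintained in E. coli through a high-copy ColE1/pUC-type origin and selected with ampicillin via the β-lactamase gene and its native promoter. An f1 phage origin is also present, along with short lac promoter/operator remnants typical of this vector family. For mammalian cells, an SV40 early promoter drives a neomycin phosphotransferase gene ending in an SV40 polyadenylation signal. This cassette allows G418 selection of stable transfectants. The small ble, HIV-1 LTR and lacI fragments called by the automated annotation appear to be partial matches rather than functional elements.

The payload is human EZH2, the catalytic histone H3 lysine 27 methyltransferase subunit of Polycomb repressive complex 2, carrying mutations intended to impair its RNA binding. The record does not specify which residues are altered. The coding sequence is fused at its N terminus to a 3xFLAG epitope, which includes an enterokinase cleavage site and supports detection and immunoprecipitation with anti-FLAG antibodies. Transcription is driven by the human cytomegalovirus immediate early enhancer and promoter and terminated by the bovine growth hormone polyadenylation signal. A T7 promoter upstream of the tag would also permit in vitro transcription.

The associated publication examines the requirement for RNA in PRC2 chromatin occupancy in human pluripotent stem cells. In that context, the construct serves to express a tagged, RNA-binding-deficient EZH2 for comparison with the wild-type protein.
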