Features (pLannotate 1.2.2; 21 found; start..end, strand, type, name):
     28..80      -  misc_feature   bom (fragment): basis of mobility region from pBR322
    235..614     +  enhancer       CMV enhancer: human cytomegalovirus immediate early enhancer
    615..818     +  promoter       CMV promoter: human cytomegalovirus (CMV) immediate early promoter
    814..847     +  LTR            5' LTR (truncated) (fragment): truncated 5' long terminal repeat (LTR) from HIV-1
    863..881     +  promoter       T7 promoter: promoter for bacteriophage T7 RNA polymerase
    910..975     +  CDS            3xFLAG: three tandem FLAG® epitope tags, followed by an enterokinase cleavage site
    982..3231    +  CDS            EZH2: EZH2_HUMAN - Also known as KMT6. Experimental evidence at protein level: Swiss-Prot protein existence level 1. Polycomb group (PcG) protein. Catalytic subunit of the PRC2/EED-EZH2 complex, which methylates 'Lys-9' (H3K9me) and 'Lys-27' (H3K27me) of histone H3, leading to transcriptional repression of the affected target gene. Able to mono-, di- and trimethylate 'Lys-27' of histone H3 to form H3K27me1, H3K27me2 and H3K27me3, respectively. Displays a preference for substrates with less methylation, loses activity when progressively more methyl groups are incorporated into H3K27, H3K27me0 > H3K27
   3346..3570    +  polyA_signal   bGH poly(A) signal: bovine growth hormone polyadenylation signal
   3574..3595    +  promoter       SV40 promoter (fragment): SV40 enhancer and early promoter
   3616..4044    +  rep_origin     f1 ori (sequence partly withheld): f1 bacteriophage origin of replication; arrow indicates direction of (+) strand synthesis
   4058..4387    +  promoter       SV40 promoter: SV40 enhancer and early promoter
   4454..5245    +  CDS            neo: KKA2_KLEPN - Also known as kan, nptII. Experimental evidence at protein level: Swiss-Prot protein existence level 1. Resistance to kanamycin, neomycin, paromomycin, ribostamycin, butirosin and gentamicin B. From Klebsiella pneumoniae.
   5269..5427    +  CDS            ble (fragment): BLE_KLEPN - Experimental evidence at protein level: Swiss-Prot protein existence level 1. Binding protein with a strong affinity to the bleomycin family of antibiotics. Binds to CL990; an antimitotic-antibiotic compound. From Klebsiella pneumoniae.
   5422..5543    +  polyA_signal   SV40 poly(A) signal: SV40 polyadenylation signal
   5616..5632    -  protein_bind   lac operator: The lac repressor binds to the lac operator to inhibit transcription in E. coli. This inhibition can be relieved by adding lactose or isopropyl-β-D-thiogalactopyranoside (IPTG). lac repressor encoded by lacI
   5640..5670    -  promoter       lac promoter: promoter for the E. coli lac operon
   5685..5706    -  protein_bind   CAP binding site: CAP binding activates transcription in the presence of cAMP. E. coli catabolite activator protein
   5719..5811    -  CDS            lacI (fragment): lac repressor; lacI; The lac repressor binds to the lac operator to inhibit transcription in E. coli. This inhibition can be relieved by adding lactose or isopropyl-β-D-thiogalactopyranoside (IPTG).
   5994..6582    -  rep_origin     ori: high-copy-number ColE1/pMB1/pBR322/pUC origin of replication
   6753..7613    -  CDS            AmpR: β-lactamase; bla; confers resistance to ampicillin, carbenicillin, and related antibiotics
   7614..7718    -  promoter       AmpR promoter: bla
>Addgene plasmid #173718 | pcDNA3.1_3xFlagEzh2 RNA binding mutant | addgene full sequence | sequence record 341218 | Addgene NGS Result
GACGGATCGGGAGATCTCCCGATCCCCTATGGTGCACTCTCAGTACAATCTGCTCTGATGCCGCATAGTT
AAGCCAGTATCTGCTCCCTGCTTGTGTGTTGGAGGTCGCTGAGTAGTGCGCGAGCAAAATTTAAGCTACA
ACAAGGCAAGGCTTGACCGACAATTGCATGAAGAATCTGCTTAGGGTTAGGCGTTTTGCGCTGCTTCGCG
ATGTACGGGCCAGATATACGCGTTGACATTGATTATTGACTAGTTATTAATAGTAATCAATTACGGGGTC
ATTAGTTCATAGCCCATATATGGAGTTCCGCGTTACATAACTTACGGTAAATGGCCCGCCTGGCTGACCG
CCCAACGACCCCCGCCCATTGACGTCAATAATGACGTATGTTCCCATAGTAACGCCAATAGGGACTTTCC
ATTGACGTCAATGGGTGGAGTATTTACGGTAAACTGCCCACTTGGCAGTACATCAAGTGTATCATATGCC
AAGTACGCCCCCTATTGACGTCAATGACGGTAAATGGCCCGCCTGGCATTATGCCCAGTACATGACCTTA
TGGGACTTTCCTACTTGGCAGTACATCTACGTATTAGTCATCGCTATTACCATGGTGATGCGGTTTTGGC
AGTACATCAATGGGCGTGGATAGCGGTTTGACTCACGGGGATTTCCAAGTCTCCACCCCATTGACGTCAA
TGGGAGTTTGTTTTGGCACCAAAATCAACGGGACTTTCCAAAATGTCGTAACAACTCCGCCCCATTGACG
CAAATGGGCGGTAGGCGTGTACGGTGGGAGGTCTATATAAGCAGAGCTCTCTGGCTAACTAGAGAACCCA
CTGCTTACTGGCTTATCGAAATTAATACGACTCACTATAGGGAGACCCAAGCTGGCTAGCGAGATGGGTG
ACTACAAAGACCATGACGGTGATTATAAAGATCATGACATCGATTACAAGGATGACGATGACAAGGGTAC
CGGCCAGACTGGGAAGAAATCTGAGAAGGGACCAGTTTGTTGGCGGAAGCGTGTAAAATCAGAGTACATG
CGACTGAGACAGCTCAAGAGGGCCAGAGCTGCTGCTGAAGTAGCCAGTATGTTTAGTTCCAATCGTCAGA
AAATTTTGGAAAGAACGGAAATCTTAAACCAAGAATGGAAACAGCGAAGGATACAGCCTGTGCACATCCT
GACTTCTGTGAGCTCATTGCGCGGGACTAGGGAGTGTTCGGTGACCAGTGACTTGGATTTTCCAACACAA
GTCATCCCATTAAAGACTCTGAATGCAGTTGCTTCAGTACCCATAATGTATTCTTGGTCACCCCTACAGC
AGAATTTTATGGTGGAAGATGAAACTGTTTTACATAACATTCCTTATATGGGAGATGAAGTTTTAGATCA
GGATGGTACTTTCATTGAAGAACTAATAAAAAATTATGATGGGAAAGTACACGGGGATAGAGAATGTGGG
TTTATAAATGATGAAATTTTTGTGGAGTTGGTGAATGCCCTTGGTCAATATAATGATGATGACGATGATG
ATGATGGAGACGATCCTGAAGAAAGAGAAGAAAAGCAGAAAGATCTGGAGGATCACCGAGATGATAAAGA
AAGCCGCCCACCTCGGAAATTTCCTTCTGATAAAATTTTTGAAGCCATTTCCTCAATGTTTCCAGATAAG
GGCACAGCAGAAGAACTAAAGGAAAAATATAAAGAACTCACCGAACAGCAGCTCCCAGGCGCACTTCCTC
CTGAATGTACCCCCAACATAGATGGACCAAATGCTAAATCTGTTCAGAGAGAGCAAAGCTTACACTCCTT
TCATACGCTTTTCTGTAGGCGATGTTTTAAATATGACTGCTTCCTACATCGTAAGTGCAATTATTCTTTT
CATGCAACACCCAACACTTATAAGCGGAAGAACACAGAAACAGCTCTAGACAACAAACCTTGTGGACCAC
AGTGTTACCAGCATTTGGAGGGAGCAAAGGAGTTTGCTGCTGCTCTCACCGCTGAGCGGATAAAGACCCC
ACCAAAACGTCCAGGAGGCCGCAGAAGAGGACGGCTTCCCAATAACAGTAGCAGGCCCAGCACCCCCACC
ATTAATGTGCTGGAATCAAAGGATACAGACAGTGATAGGGAAGCAGGGACTGAAACGGGGGGAGAGAACA
ATGATAAAGAAGAAGAAGAGAAGAAAGATGAAACTTCGAGCTCCTCTGAAGCAAATTCTCGGTGTCAAAC
ACCAATAAAGATGAAGCCAAATATTGAACCTCCTGAGAATGTGGAGTGGAGTGGTGCTGAAGCCTCAATG
TTTAGAGTCCTCATTGGCACTTACTATGACAATTTCTGTGCCATTGCTAGGTTAATTGGGACCAAAACAT
GTAGACAGGTGTATGAGTTTAGAGTCAAAGAATCTAGCATCATAGCTCCAGCTCCCGCTGAGGATGTGGA
TACTCCTAACGCCGCTATCCGGAGCAAACACCGGTTGTGGGCTGCACACTGCAGAAAGATACAGCTGAAA
AAGGACGGCTCCTCTAACCATGTTTACAACTATCAACCCTGTGATCATCCACGGCAGCCTTGTGACAGTT
CGTGCCCTTGTGTGATAGCACAAAATTTTTGTGAAAAGTTTTGTCAATGTAGTTCAGAGTGTCAAAACCG
CTTTCCGGGATGCCGCTGCAAAGCACAGTGCAACACCAAGCAGTGCCCGTGCTACCTGGCTGTCCGAGAG
TGTGACCCTGACCTCTGTCTTACTTGTGGAGCCGCTGACCATTGGGACAGTAAAAATGTGTCCTGCAAGA
ACTGCAGTATTCAGCGGGGCTCCAAAAAGCATCTATTGCTGGCACCATCTGACGTGGCAGGCTGGGGGAT
TTTTATCAAAGATCCTGTGCAGAAAAATGAATTCATCTCAGAATACTGTGGAGAGATTATTTCTCAAGAT
GAAGCTGACAGAAGAGGGAAAGTGTATGATAAATACATGTGCAGCTTTCTGTTCAACTTGAACAATGATT
TTGTGGTGGATGCAACCCGCAAGGGTAACAAAATTCGTTTTGCAAATCATTCGGTAAATCCAAACTGCTA
TGCAAAAGTTATGATGGTTAACGGTGATCACAGGATAGGTATTTTTGCCAAGAGAGCCATCCAGACTGGC
GAAGAGCTGTTTTTTGATTACAGATACAGCCAGGCTGATGCCCTGAAGTATGTCGGCATCGAAAGAGAAA
TGGAAATCCCTTGACGTACCGAGCTCGGATCCACTAGTCCAGTGTGGTGGAATTCTGCAGATATCCAGCA
CAGTGGCGGCCGCTCGAGTCTAGAGGGCCCGTTTAAACCCGCTGATCAGCCTCGACTGTGCCTTCTAGTT
GCCAGCCATCTGTTGTTTGCCCCTCCCCCGTGCCTTCCTTGACCCTGGAAGGTGCCACTCCCACTGTCCT
TTCCTAATAAAATGAGGAAATTGCATCGCATTGTCTGAGTAGGTGTCATTCTATTCTGGGGGGTGGGGTG
GGGCAGGACAGCAAGGGGGAGGATTGGGAAGACAATAGCAGGCATGCTGGGGATGCGGTGGGCTCTATGG
CTTCTGAGGCGGAAAGAACCAGCTGGGGCTCTAGGGGGTATCCCC
[124 nt withheld, positions 3616-3739]
C
[91 nt withheld, positions 3741-3831]
A
[49 nt withheld, positions 3833-3881]
CCTTTGACGTTGGAGTCCACGTTCTTT
[37 nt withheld, positions 3909-3945]
ACCCTATCTCGGTCTATTCTTTTGATTTATAAGGGATTTTGCCGATTTCGGCCTATTGGTTAAAAAATGA
GCTGATTTAACAAAAATTTAACGCGAATTAATTCTGTGGAATGTGTGTCAGTTAGGGTGTGGAAAGTCCC
CAGGCTCCCCAGCAGGCAGAAGTATGCAAAGCATGCATCTCAATTAGTCAGCAACCAGGTGTGGAAAGTC
CCCAGGCTCCCCAGCAGGCAGAAGTATGCAAAGCATGCATCTCAATTAGTCAGCAACCATAGTCCCGCCC
CTAACTCCGCCCATCCCGCCCCTAACTCCGCCCAGTTCCGCCCATTCTCCGCCCCATGGCTGACTAATTT
TTTTTATTTATGCAGAGGCCGAGGCCGCCTCTGCCTCTGAGCTATTCCAGAAGTAGTGAGGAGGCTTTTT
TGGAGGCCTAGGCTTTTGCAAAAAGCTCCCGGGAGCTTGTATATCCATTTTCGGATCTGATCAAGAGACA
GGATGAGGATCGTTTCGCATGATTGAACAAGATGGATTGCACGCAGGTTCTCCGGCCGCTTGGGTGGAGA
GGCTATTCGGCTATGACTGGGCACAACAGACAATCGGCTGCTCTGATGCCGCCGTGTTCCGGCTGTCAGC
GCAGGGGCGCCCGGTTCTTTTTGTCAAGACCGACCTGTCCGGTGCCCTGAATGAACTGCAGGACGAGGCA
GCGCGGCTATCGTGGCTGGCCACGACGGGCGTTCCTTGCGCAGCTGTGCTCGACGTTGTCACTGAAGCGG
GAAGGGACTGGCTGCTATTGGGCGAAGTGCCGGGGCAGGATCTCCTGTCATCTCACCTTGCTCCTGCCGA
GAAAGTATCCATCATGGCTGATGCAATGCGGCGGCTGCATACGCTTGATCCGGCTACCTGCCCATTCGAC
CACCAAGCGAAACATCGCATCGAGCGAGCACGTACTCGGATGGAAGCCGGTCTTGTCGATCAGGATGATC
TGGACGAAGAGCATCAGGGGCTCGCGCCAGCCGAACTGTTCGCCAGGCTCAAGGCGCGCATGCCCGACGG
CGAGGATCTCGTCGTGACCCATGGCGATGCCTGCTTGCCGAATATCATGGTGGAAAATGGCCGCTTTTCT
GGATTCATCGACTGTGGCCGGCTGGGTGTGGCGGACCGCTATCAGGACATAGCGTTGGCTACCCGTGATA
TTGCTGAAGAGCTTGGCGGCGAATGGGCTGACCGCTTCCTCGTGCTTTACGGTATCGCCGCTCCCGATTC
GCAGCGCATCGCCTTCTATCGCCTTCTTGACGAGTTCTTCTGAGCGGGACTCTGGGGTTCGAAATGACCG
ACCAAGCGACGCCCAACCTGCCATCACGAGATTTCGATTCCACCGCCGCCTTCTATGAAAGGTTGGGCTT
CGGAATCGTTTTCCGGGACGCCGGCTGGATGATCCTCCAGCGCGGGGATCTCATGCTGGAGTTCTTCGCC
CACCCCAACTTGTTTATTGCAGCTTATAATGGTTACAAATAAAGCAATAGCATCACAAATTTCACAAATA
AAGCATTTTTTTCACTGCATTCTAGTTGTGGTTTGTCCAAACTCATCAATGTATCTTATCATGTCTGTAT
ACCGTCGACCTCTAGCTAGAGCTTGGCGTAATCATGGTCATAGCTGTTTCCTGTGTGAAATTGTTATCCG
CTCACAATTCCACACAACATACGAGCCGGAAGCATAAAGTGTAAAGCCTGGGGTGCCTAATGAGTGAGCT
AACTCACATTAATTGCGTTGCGCTCACTGCCCGCTTTCCAGTCGGGAAACCTGTCGTGCCAGCTGCATTA
ATGAATCGGCCAACGCGCGGGGAGAGGCGGTTTGCGTATTGGGCGCTCTTCCGCTTCCTCGCTCACTGAC
TCGCTGCGCTCGGTCGTTCGGCTGCGGCGAGCGGTATCAGCTCACTCAAAGGCGGTAATACGGTTATCCA
CAGAATCAGGGGATAACGCAGGAAAGAACATGTGAGCAAAAGGCCAGCAAAAGGCCAGGAACCGTAAAAA
GGCCGCGTTGCTGGCGTTTTTCCATAGGCTCCGCCCCCCTGACGAGCATCACAAAAATCGACGCTCAAGT
CAGAGGTGGCGAAACCCGACAGGACTATAAAGATACCAGGCGTTTCCCCCTGGAAGCTCCCTCGTGCGCT
CTCCTGTTCCGACCCTGCCGCTTACCGGATACCTGTCCGCCTTTCTCCCTTCGGGAAGCGTGGCGCTTTC
TCATAGCTCACGCTGTAGGTATCTCAGTTCGGTGTAGGTCGTTCGCTCCAAGCTGGGCTGTGTGCACGAA
CCCCCCGTTCAGCCCGACCGCTGCGCCTTATCCGGTAACTATCGTCTTGAGTCCAACCCGGTAAGACACG
ACTTATCGCCACTGGCAGCAGCCACTGGTAACAGGATTAGCAGAGCGAGGTATGTAGGCGGTGCTACAGA
GTTCTTGAAGTGGTGGCCTAACTACGGCTACACTAGAAGAACAGTATTTGGTATCTGCGCTCTGCTGAAG
CCAGTTACCTTCGGAAAAAGAGTTGGTAGCTCTTGATCCGGCAAACAAACCACCGCTGGTAGCGGTGGTT
TTTTTGTTTGCAAGCAGCAGATTACGCGCAGAAAAAAAGGATCTCAAGAAGATCCTTTGATCTTTTCTAC
GGGGTCTGACGCTCAGTGGAACGAAAACTCACGTTAAGGGATTTTGGTCATGAGATTATCAAAAAGGATC
TTCACCTAGATCCTTTTAAATTAAAAATGAAGTTTTAAATCAATCTAAAGTATATATGAGTAAACTTGGT
CTGACAGTTACCAATGCTTAATCAGTGAGGCACCTATCTCAGCGATCTGTCTATTTCGTTCATCCATAGT
TGCCTGACTCCCCGTCGTGTAGATAACTACGATACGGGAGGGCTTACCATCTGGCCCCAGTGCTGCAATG
ATACCGCGAGACCCACGCTCACCGGCTCCAGATTTATCAGCAATAAACCAGCCAGCCGGAAGGGCCGAGC
GCAGAAGTGGTCCTGCAACTTTATCCGCCTCCATCCAGTCTATTAATTGTTGCCGGGAAGCTAGAGTAAG
TAGTTCGCCAGTTAATAGTTTGCGCAACGTTGTTGCCATTGCTACAGGCATCGTGGTGTCACGCTCGTCG
TTTGGTATGGCTTCATTCAGCTCCGGTTCCCAACGATCAAGGCGAGTTACATGATCCCCCATGTTGTGCA
AAAAAGCGGTTAGCTCCTTCGGTCCTCCGATCGTTGTCAGAAGTAAGTTGGCCGCAGTGTTATCACTCAT
GGTTATGGCAGCACTGCATAATTCTCTTACTGTCATGCCATCCGTAAGATGCTTTTCTGTGACTGGTGAG
TACTCAACCAAGTCATTCTGAGAATAGTGTATGCGGCGACCGAGTTGCTCTTGCCCGGCGTCAATACGGG
ATAATACCGCGCCACATAGCAGAACTTTAAAAGTGCTCATCATTGGAAAACGTTCTTCGGGGCGAAAACT
CTCAAGGATCTTACCGCTGTTGAGATCCAGTTCGATGTAACCCACTCGTGCACCCAACTGATCTTCAGCA
TCTTTTACTTTCACCAGCGTTTCTGGGTGAGCAAAAACAGGAAGGCAAAATGCCGCAAAAAAGGGAATAA
GGGCGACACGGAAATGTTGAATACTCATACTCTTCCTTTTTCAATATTATTGAAGCATTTATCAGGGTTA
TTGTCTCATGAGCGGATACATATTTGAATGTATTTAGAAAAATAAACAAATAGGGGTTCCGCGCACATTT
CCCCGAAAAGTGCCACCTGACGTC
